Addgene plasmid #171277: pFTK005
Purpose: Part Plasmid Entry Vector (LVL0) from the Fungal Modular Cloning ToolKit.
Depositing lab: Arnold Driessen. Depositing organization: University of Groningen. Publication: Modular Synthetic Biology Toolkit for Filamentous Fungi. Mozsik L, Pohl C, Meyer V, Bovenberg RAL, Nygard Y, Driessen AJM. ACS Synth Biol. 2021 Nov 2. doi: 10.1021/acssynbio.1c00260. PubMed 34726388.
Backbone
  Vector backbone: pICH41295
  Vector type: Bacterial Expression, Yeast Expression, Synthetic Biology
Growth in bacteria
  Bacterial resistance: Spectinomycin, 50 μg/mL
  Growth temperature: 37°C
  Growth strain: DH5alpha
  Copy number: High Copy
Gene/Insert
  Gene/Insert name: Ptef1 ANIA_04218 promoter
  Species: Penicillium, Aspergillus, or other fungal sources
  Mutation: n/a
  Cloning method: Restriction Enzyme; 5′ cloning site Unknown (unknown if destroyed)
Terms and licenses: Academic/Nonprofit Terms; Industry Terms: Not Available to Industry
How to cite: pFTK005 was a gift from Arnold Driessen (Addgene plasmid # 171277 ; http://n2t.net/addgene:171277 ; RRID:Addgene_171277)
