[The description below was written by a language model from this plasmid's Addgene catalogue record and pLannotate feature annotations shown in this document.]
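Description:
pFTK005 is a level 0 (LVL0) part plasmid from the Fungal Modular Cloning ToolKit, a synthetic biology collection for assembling expression constructs for filamentous fungi. It is built on the pICH41295 backbone, a MoClo-style entry vector, and the sequenced plasmid is small at about 3.1 kb. It is maintained in E. coli through a high-copy ColE1/pUC-type origin of replication and selected with spectinomycin. Resistance comes from a full-length aadA gene, encoding an aminoglycoside adenylyltransferase that also inactivates streptomycin, with a bla (AmpR) promoter annotated upstream. The short integrase, gentamicin acetyltransferase and lacI fragments in the feature table are most likely non-functional remnants carried over from the integron-derived resistance cassette and from the backbone's original cloning region, not working genes.

The payload is a single regulatory part, the Ptef1 promoter, linked in the record to the locus identifier ANIA_04218. The species field is generic (Penicillium, Aspergillus or other fungal sources). tef1 promoters, from translation elongation factor 1-alpha genes, are generally used as strong constitutive promoters in fungi. The automated annotation does not label the promoter itself, so its exact position and boundaries are not given, although the unannotated region after the origin and lacI fragment is where an insert could sit. The flanking restriction sites and fusion overhangs are likewise not recorded. There is no coding sequence, terminator or fungal selection marker, consistent with its role as a storage vector. In modular cloning schemes, such a part is combined with coding sequence and terminator parts to build transcription units, which can then be assembled into multigene constructs for fungal hosts.
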