Features (pLannotate 1.2.2; 6 found; start..end, strand, type, name):
    110..214     +  promoter       AmpR promoter: bla
    205..285     -  CDS            int (fragment): INT2_ECOLX - Protein inferred from homology: Swiss-Prot protein existence level 3. Putative integrase believed to be involved in the insertion of antibiotic resistance genes into plasmids and transposons. From Escherichia coli.
    373..429     +  CDS            GmR (fragment): gentamycin acetyltransferase; aacC1; confers resistance to gentamycin
    436..1224    +  CDS            aadA: S3AD_ECOLX - Experimental evidence at protein level: Swiss-Prot protein existence level 1. Mediates bacterial resistance to the antibiotics streptomycin and spectinomycin. From Escherichia coli.
   1398..1986    +  rep_origin     ori: high-copy-number ColE1/pMB1/pBR322/pUC origin of replication
   2169..2218    +  CDS            lacI (fragment): lac repressor; lacI; The lac repressor binds to the lac operator to inhibit transcription in E. coli. This inhibition can be relieved by adding lactose or isopropyl-β-D-thiogalactopyranoside (IPTG).
>Addgene plasmid #171277 | pFTK005 | addgene full sequence | sequence record 349399 | Addgene NGS Result
GTGGCTCTTCAGTGGACGAAAGGGCCTCGTGATACGCCTATTTTTATAGGTTAATGTCATGATAATAATG
GTTTCTTAGACGTCAGGTGGCACTTTTCGGGGAAATGTGCGCGGAACCCCTATTTGTTTATTTTTCTAAA
TACATTCAAATATGTATCCGCTCATGAGACAATAACCCTGATAAATGCTTCAATAATATTGAAAAAGGAA
GAGTATGCGCTCACGCAACTGGTCCAGAACCTTGACCGAACGCAGCGGTGGTAACGGCGCAGTGGCGGTT
TTCATGGCTTGTTATGACTGTTTTTTTTTGGGGTACAGTCTATGCCTCGGGCATCCAAGCAGCAAGCGCG
TTACGCCGTGGGTCGATGTTTGATGTTATGGAGCAGCAACGATGTTACGCAGCAGGGCAGTCGCCCTAAA
ACAAAGTTAAACATCATGAGGGAAGCGGTGATCGCCGAAGTATCGACTCAACTATCAGAGGTAGTTGGCG
TCATCGAGCGCCATCTCGAACCGACGTTGCTGGCCGTACATTTGTACGGCTCCGCAGTGGATGGCGGCCT
GAAGCCACACAGCGATATTGATTTGCTGGTTACGGTGACCGTAAGGCTTGATGAAACAACGCGGCGAGCT
TTGATCAACGACCTTTTGGAAACTTCGGCTTCCCCTGGAGAGAGCGAGATTCTCCGCGCTGTAGAAGTCA
CCATTGTTGTGCACGACGACATCATTCCGTGGCGTTATCCAGCTAAGCGCGAACTGCAATTTGGAGAATG
GCAGCGCAATGACATTCTTGCAGGTATCTTCGAGCCAGCCACGATCGACATTGATCTGGCTATCTTGCTG
ACAAAAGCAAGAGAACATAGCGTTGCCTTGGTAGGTCCAGCGGCGGAGGAACTCTTTGATCCGGTTCCTG
AACAGGATCTATTTGAGGCGCTAAATGAAACCTTAACGCTATGGAACTCGCCGCCCGACTGGGCTGGCGA
TGAGCGAAATGTAGTGCTTACGTTGTCCCGCATTTGGTACAGCGCAGTAACCGGCAAAATCGCGCCGAAG
GATGTCGCTGCCGACTGGGCAATGGAGCGCCTGCCGGCCCAGTATCAGCCCGTCATACTTGAAGCTAGAC
AGGCTTATCTTGGACAAGAAGAAGATCGCTTGGCCTCGCGCGCAGATCAGTTGGAAGAATTTGTCCATTA
CGTAAAAGGCGAGATCACCAAGGTAGTCGGCAAATAACTGTCAGACCAAGTTTACTCATATATACTTTAG
ATTGATTTAAAACTTCATTTTTAATTTAAAAGGATCTAGGTGAAGATCCTTTTTGATAATCTCATGACCA
AAATCCCTTAACGTGAGTTTTCGTTCCACTGAGCGTCAGACCCCGTAGAAAAGATCAAAGGATCTTCTTG
AGATCCTTTTTTTCTGCGCGTAATCTGCTGCTTGCAAACAAAAAAACCACCGCTACCAGCGGTGGTTTGT
TTGCCGGATCAAGAGCTACCAACTCTTTTTCCGAAGGTAACTGGCTTCAGCAGAGCGCAGATACCAAATA
CTGTTCTTCTAGTGTAGCCGTAGTTAGGCCACCACTTCAAGAACTCTGTAGCACCGCCTACATACCTCGC
TCTGCTAATCCTGTTACCAGTGGCTGCTGCCAGTGGCGATAAGTCGTGTCTTACCGGGTTGGACTCAAGA
CGATAGTTACCGGATAAGGCGCAGCGGTCGGGCTGAACGGGGGGTTCGTGCACACAGCCCAGCTTGGAGC
GAACGACCTACACCGAACTGAGATACCTACAGCGTGAGCTATGAGAAAGCGCCACGCTTCCCGAAGGGAG
AAAGGCGGACAGGTATCCGGTAAGCGGCAGGGTCGGAACAGGAGAGCGCACGAGGGAGCTTCCAGGGGGA
AACGCCTGGTATCTTTATAGTCCTGTCGGGTTTCGCCACCTCTGACTTGAGCGTCGATTTTTGTGATGCT
CGTCAGGGGGGCGGAGCCTATGGAAAAACGCCAGCAACGCGGCCTTTTTACGGTTCCTGGCCTTTTGCTG
GCCTTTTGCTCACATGTTCTTTCCTGCGTTATCCCCTGATTCTGTGGATAACCGTATTACCGCCTTTGAG
TGAGCTGATACCGCTCGCCGCAGCCGAACGACCGAGCGCAGCGAGTCAGTGAGCGAGGAAGCGGAAGAGC
GCCCAATACGCAAACCGCCTCTCCCCGCGCGTTGGCCGATTCATTAATCACTCTGTGGTCTCAGGAGCGA
GACAGCAGAATCACCGCCCAAGTTAAGCCTTTGTGCTGATCATGCTCTCGAACGGGCCAAGTTCGGGAAA
AGCAAAGGAGCGTTTAGTGAGGGGCAATTTGACTCACCTCCCAGGCAACAGATGAGGGGGGCAAAAAGAA
AGAAATTTTCGTGAGTCAATATGGATTCCGAGCATCATTTTCTTGCGGTCTATCTTGCTACGTATGTTGA
TCTTGACGCTGTGGATCAAGCAACGCCACTCGCTCGCTCCATCGCAGGCTGGTCGCAGACAAATTAAAAG
GCGGCAAACTCGTACAGCCGCGGGGTTGTCCGCTGCAAAGTACAGAGTGATAAAAGCCGCCATGCGACCA
TCAACGCGTTGATGCCCAGCTTTTTCGATCCGAGAATCCACCGTAGAGGCGATAGCAAGTAAAGAAAAGC
TAAACAAAAAAAAATTTCTGCCCCTAAGCCATGAAAACGAGATGGGGTGGAGCAGAACCAAGGAAAGAGT
CGCGCTGGGCTGCCGTTCCGGAAGGTGTTGTAAAGGCTCGACGCCCAAGGTGGGAGTCTAGGAGAAGAAT
TTGCATCGGGAGTGGGGCGGGTTACCCCTCCATATCCAATGACAGATATCTACCAGCCAAGGGTTTGAGC
CCGCCCGCTTAGTCGTCGTCCTCGCTTGCCCCTCCATAAAAGGATTTCCCCTCCCCCTCCCACAAAATTT
TCTTTCCCTTCCTCTCCTTGTCCGCTTCAGTACGTATATCTTCCCTTCCCTCGCTTCTCTCCTCCATCCT
TCTTTCATCCATCTCCTGCTAACTTCTCTGCTCAGCACCTCTACGCATTACTAGCCGTAGTATCTGAGCA
CTTCTCCCTTTTATATTCCACAAAACATAACACAACCTTCACCAATGTGAGACCACGAA
